Addgene plasmid #194171: pcDNA3.1_Linear Tau 0N4R 3X Flag tag
Purpose: Insert contains linear tau 0N4R with a 3X Flag tag. Expresses linear protein tau 0N4R with a 3X Flag tag for Immunoprecipitation.
Depositing lab: Stefan Stamm. Depositing organization: University of Kentucky. Publication: RNA editing of microtubule-associated protein tau circular RNAs promotes their translation and tau tangle formation. Welden JR, Margvelani G, Arizaca Maquera KA, Gudlavalleti B, Miranda Sardon SC, Campos AR, Robil N, Lee DC, Hernandez AG, Wang WX, Di J, de la Grange P, Nelson PT, Stamm S. Nucleic Acids Res. 2022 Dec 9;50(22):12979-12996. doi: 10.1093/nar/gkac1129. PubMed 36533443.
Backbone
  Vector backbone: pcDNA3.1
  Vector type: Mammalian Expression
Growth in bacteria
  Bacterial resistance: Ampicillin, 100 μg/mL
  Growth temperature: 37°C
  Growth strain: NEB Stable
  Copy number: Unknown
Gene/Insert
  Gene/Insert name: Microtubule-Associated Protein Tau 0N4R (alt name: MAPT 0N4R)
  Species: H. sapiens (human)
  Tag / fusion protein: 3X Flag (N terminal on insert)
Terms and licenses: Academic/Nonprofit Terms; Industry Terms: Not Available to Industry
How to cite: pcDNA3.1_Linear Tau 0N4R 3X Flag tag was a gift from Stefan Stamm (Addgene plasmid # 194171 ; http://n2t.net/addgene:194171 ; RRID:Addgene_194171)
