[The description below was written by a language model from this plasmid's Addgene catalogue record and pLannotate feature annotations shown in this document.]
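Description:
pcDNA3.1_Linear Tau 0N4R 3X Flag tag is a mammalian expression plasmid, catalogued as built on the pcDNA3.1 backbone, that produces the human microtubule-associated protein tau (MAPT) 0N4R isoform from a conventional linear mRNA. In the 5,726 nt sequenced record, the CMV immediate-early enhancer and promoter drive the open reading frame, with a T7 promoter just downstream that could support in vitro transcription. The coding region begins with an N-terminal FLAG epitope immediately followed by the MAPT sequence. The catalogue describes the tag as 3X Flag, whereas the automated annotation marks only a single FLAG unit directly before tau, which may simply reflect how the tool recognises the variant repeats. Transcripts are terminated by a human growth hormone polyadenylation signal.

For propagation in E. coli the plasmid carries a high-copy ColE1/pUC-type origin and the β-lactamase gene with its own promoter, giving ampicillin selection; an f1 origin is also present. An SV40 enhancer/early promoter is annotated downstream of the poly(A) signal, but no mammalian selection marker is annotated after it, so the record supports transient expression rather than drug selection of stable lines. This arrangement, together with the hGH rather than BGH terminator, differs somewhat from a standard pcDNA3.1. The short HIV-1 LTR, lacI and lacZα fragments appear to be backbone remnants or incidental matches with no stated function.

The stated purpose is expression of FLAG-tagged linear tau 0N4R for immunoprecipitation. The associated study concerns translation of tau circular RNAs and tangle formation, where a linear tau construct would plausibly serve as a comparator, though the record does not say so.
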