Features (pLannotate 1.2.2; 14 found; start..end, strand, type, name):
    255..634     +  enhancer       CMV enhancer: human cytomegalovirus immediate early enhancer
    636..835     +  promoter       CMV promoter: human cytomegalovirus (CMV) immediate early promoter
    834..867     +  LTR            5' LTR (truncated) (fragment): truncated 5' long terminal repeat (LTR) from HIV-1
    883..901     +  promoter       T7 promoter: promoter for bacteriophage T7 RNA polymerase
    988..1011    +  CDS            FLAG: FLAG® epitope tag, followed by an enterokinase cleavage site
   1012..2157    +  CDS            MAPT (fragment) (sequence partly withheld): TAU_SPECI - Experimental evidence at protein level: Swiss-Prot protein existence level 1. Promotes microtubule assembly and stability, and might be involved in the establishment and maintenance of neuronal polarity. The C-terminus binds axonal microtubules while the N-terminus binds neural plasma membrane components, suggesting that tau functions as a linker protein between both. Axonal polarity is predetermined by tau localization (in the neuronal cell) in the domain of the cell body defined by the centrosome. The short isoforms allow plasticity of the cytoskeleton whereas the longer isoforms
   2229..2851    +  polyA_signal   hGH poly(A) signal: human growth hormone polyadenylation signal
   2880..3209    +  promoter       SV40 promoter: SV40 enhancer and early promoter
   3221..3274    -  CDS            lacI (fragment): lac repressor; lacI; The lac repressor binds to the lac operator to inhibit transcription in E. coli. This inhibition can be relieved by adding lactose or isopropyl-β-D-thiogalactopyranoside (IPTG).
   3457..4045    -  rep_origin     ori: high-copy-number ColE1/pMB1/pBR322/pUC origin of replication
   4216..5076    -  CDS            AmpR: β-lactamase; bla; confers resistance to ampicillin, carbenicillin, and related antibiotics
   5077..5181    -  promoter       AmpR promoter: bla
   5208..5636    +  rep_origin     f1 ori (sequence partly withheld): f1 bacteriophage origin of replication; arrow indicates direction of (+) strand synthesis
   5667..95      -  CDS            lacZα (fragment) (across the origin): LacZα fragment of β-galactosidase; lacZ fragment
>Addgene plasmid #194171 | pcDNA3.1_Linear Tau 0N4R 3X Flag tag | addgene full sequence | sequence record 381810 | Addgene NGS Result
ACGCCAGCTGGCGAAAGGGGGATGTGCTGCAAGGCGATTAAGTTGGGTAACGCCAGGGTTTTCCCAGTCA
CGACGTTGTAAAACGACGGCCAGTGCCAAGCTGATCTATACATTGAATCAATATTGGCAATTAGCCATAT
TAGTCATTGGTTATATAGCATAAATCAATATTGGCTATTGGCCATTGCATACGTTGTATCTATATCATAA
TATGTACATTTATATTGGCTCATGTCCAATATGACCGCCATGTTGACATTGATTATTGACTAGTTATTAA
TAGTAATCAATTACGGGGTCATTAGTTCATAGCCCATATATGGAGTTCCGCGTTACATAACTTACGGTAA
ATGGCCCGCCTGGCTGACCGCCCAACGACCCCCGCCCATTGACGTCAATAATGACGTATGTTCCCATAGT
AACGCCAATAGGGACTTTCCATTGACGTCAATGGGTGGAGTATTTACGGTAAACTGCCCACTTGGCAGTA
CATCAAGTGTATCATATGCCAAGTCCGCCCCCTATTGACGTCAATGACGGTAAATGGCCCGCCTGGCATT
ATGCCCAGTACATGACCTTACGGGACTTTCCTACTTGGCAGTACATCTACGTATTAGTCATCGCTATTAC
CATGGTGATGCGGTTTTGGCAGTACACCAATGGGCGTGGATAGCGGTTTGACTCACGGGGATTTCCAAGT
CTCCACCCCATTGACGTCAATGGGAGTTTGTTTTGGCACCAAAATCAACGGGACTTTCCAAAATGTCGTA
ATAACCCCGCCCCGTTGACGCAAATGGGCGGTAGGCGTGTACGGTGGGAGGTCTATATAAGCAGAGCTCT
CTGGCTAACTAGAGAACCCACTGCTTACTGGCTTATCGAAATTAATACGACTCACTATAGGGAGACCCAA
GCTGGCTAGCGTTTAAACTTAAGCTTGCCGCCATGGACTACAAGGACCACGACGGTGATTACAAGGATCA
CGACATCGATTACAAGGACGACGACGACAAGGCTGAGCCCCGCCAGGAGTTCGAAGTGATGGAAGATCAC
GCTGGGACGTACGGGTTGGGGGACAGGAAAGATCAGGGGGGCTACACCATGCACCAAGACCAAGAGGGTG
ACACGGACGCTGGCCTGAAAGCTGAAGAAGCAGGCATTGGAGACACCCCCAGCCTGGAAGACGAAGCTGC
TGGTCACGTGACCCAAGCTCGCATGGTCAGTAAAAGCAAAGACGGGACTGGAAGCGATGACAAAAAAGCC
AAGGGGGCTGATGGTAAAACGAAGATCGCCACACCGCGGGGAGCAGCCCCTCCAGGCCAGAAGGGCCAGG
CCAACGCCACCAGGATTCCAGCAAAAACCCCGCCCGCTCCAAAGACACCACCCAGCTCTGGTGAACCTCC
AAAATCAGGGGATCGCAGCGGCTACAGCAGCCCCGGCTCCCCAGGCACTCCCGGCAGCCGCTCCCGCACC
CCGTCCCTTCCAACCCCACCCACCCGGGAGCCCAAGAAGGTGGCAGTGGTCCGTACTCCACCCAAGTCGC
CGTCTTCCGCCAAGAGCCGCCTG
[387 nt withheld, positions 1564-1950]
ACCCACAAGCTGACCTTCCGCGAGAACGCCAAAGCCAAGACAGACCACGGGGCGGAGATCGTGTACAAGT
CGCCAGTGGTGTCTGGGGACACGTCTCCACGGCATCTCAGCAATGTCTCCTCCACCGGCAGCATCGACAT
GGTAGACTCGCCCCAGCTCGCCACGCTAGCTGACGAGGTGTCTGCCTCCCTGGCCAAGCAGGGTTTGTGA
GGTACCGATATCAAGCTTGTCGACTCTAGATTGCGGCCGCGGTCATAGCTGTTTCCTGAACAGATCCCGG
GTGGCATCCCTGTGACCCCTCCCCAGTGCCTCTCCTGGCCCTGGAAGTTGCCACTCCAGTGCCCACCAGC
CTTGTCCTAATAAAATTAAGTTGCATCATTTTGTCTGACTAGGTGTCCTTCTATAATATTATGGGGTGGA
GGGGGGTGGTATGGAGCAAGGGGCAAGTTGGGAAGACAACCTGTAGGGCCTGCGGGGTCTATTGGGAACC
AAGCTGGAGTGCAGTGGCACAATCTTGGCTCACTGCAATCTCCGCCTCCTGGGTTCAAGCGATTCTCCTG
CCTCAGCCTCCCGAGTTGTTGGGATTCCAGGCATGCATGACCAGGCTCAGCTAATTTTTGTTTTTTTGGT
AGAGACGGGGTTTCACCATATTGGCCAGGCTGGTCTCCAACTCCTAATCTCAGGTGATCTACCCACCTTG
GCCTCCCAAATTGCTGGGATTACAGGCGTGAACCACTGCTCCCTTCCCTGTCCTTCTGATTTTAAAATAA
CTATACCAGCAGGAGGACGTCCAGACACAGCATAGGCTACCTGGCCATGCCCAACCGGTGGGACATTTGA
GTTGCTTGCTTGGCACTGTCCTCTCATGCGTTGGGTCCACTCAGTAGATGCCTGTTGAATTGGGTACGCG
GCCAGCTTGGCTGTGGAATGTGTGTCAGTTAGGGTGTGGAAAGTCCCCAGGCTCCCCAGCAGGCAGAAGT
ATGCAAAGCATGCATCTCAATTAGTCAGCAACCAGGTGTGGAAAGTCCCCAGGCTCCCCAGCAGGCAGAA
GTATGCAAAGCATGCATCTCAATTAGTCAGCAACCATAGTCCCGCCCCTAACTCCGCCCATCCCGCCCCT
AACTCCGCCCAGTTCCGCCCATTCTCCGCCCCATGGCTGACTAATTTTTTTTATTTATGCAGAGGCCGAG
GCCGCCTCGGCCTCTGAGCTATTCCAGAAGTAGTGAGGAGGCTTTTTTGGAGGCCTAGGCTTTTGCAAAA
AGCTCCTCGACTGCATTAATGAATCGGCCAACGCGCGGGGAGAGGCGGTTTGCGTATTGGGCGCTCTTCC
GCTTCCTCGCTCACTGACTCGCTGCGCTCGGTCGTTCGGCTGCGGCGAGCGGTATCAGCTCACTCAAAGG
CGGTAATACGGTTATCCACAGAATCAGGGGATAACGCAGGAAAGAACATGTGAGCAAAAGGCCAGCAAAA
GGCCAGGAACCGTAAAAAGGCCGCGTTGCTGGCGTTTTTCCATAGGCTCCGCCCCCCTGACGAGCATCAC
AAAAATCGACGCTCAAGTCAGAGGTGGCGAAACCCGACAGGACTATAAAGATACCAGGCGTTTCCCCCTG
GAAGCTCCCTCGTGCGCTCTCCTGTTCCGACCCTGCCGCTTACCGGATACCTGTCCGCCTTTCTCCCTTC
GGGAAGCGTGGCGCTTTCTCATAGCTCACGCTGTAGGTATCTCAGTTCGGTGTAGGTCGTTCGCTCCAAG
CTGGGCTGTGTGCACGAACCCCCCGTTCAGCCCGACCGCTGCGCCTTATCCGGTAACTATCGTCTTGAGT
CCAACCCGGTAAGACACGACTTATCGCCACTGGCAGCAGCCACTGGTAACAGGATTAGCAGAGCGAGGTA
TGTAGGCGGTGCTACAGAGTTCTTGAAGTGGTGGCCTAACTACGGCTACACTAGAAGAACAGTATTTGGT
ATCTGCGCTCTGCTGAAGCCAGTTACCTTCGGAAAAAGAGTTGGTAGCTCTTGATCCGGCAAACAAACCA
CCGCTGGTAGCGGTGGTTTTTTTGTTTGCAAGCAGCAGATTACGCGCAGAAAAAAAGGATCTCAAGAAGA
TCCTTTGATCTTTTCTACGGGGTCTGACGCTCAGTGGAACGAAAACTCACGTTAAGGGATTTTGGTCATG
AGATTATCAAAAAGGATCTTCACCTAGATCCTTTTAAATTAAAAATGAAGTTTTAAATCAATCTAAAGTA
TATATGAGTAAACTTGGTCTGACAGTTACCAATGCTTAATCAGTGAGGCACCTATCTCAGCGATCTGTCT
ATTTCGTTCATCCATAGTTGCCTGACTCCCCGTCGTGTAGATAACTACGATACGGGAGGGCTTACCATCT
GGCCCCAGTGCTGCAATGATACCGCGAGACCCACGCTCACCGGCTCCAGATTTATCAGCAATAAACCAGC
CAGCCGGAAGGGCCGAGCGCAGAAGTGGTCCTGCAACTTTATCCGCCTCCATCCAGTCTATTAATTGTTG
CCGGGAAGCTAGAGTAAGTAGTTCGCCAGTTAATAGTTTGCGCAACGTTGTTGCCATTGCTACAGGCATC
GTGGTGTCACGCTCGTCGTTTGGTATGGCTTCATTCAGCTCCGGTTCCCAACGATCAAGGCGAGTTACAT
GATCCCCCATGTTGTGCAAAAAAGCGGTTAGCTCCTTCGGTCCTCCGATCGTTGTCAGAAGTAAGTTGGC
CGCAGTGTTATCACTCATGGTTATGGCAGCACTGCATAATTCTCTTACTGTCATGCCATCCGTAAGATGC
TTTTCTGTGACTGGTGAGTACTCAACCAAGTCATTCTGAGAATAGTGTATGCGGCGACCGAGTTGCTCTT
GCCCGGCGTCAATACGGGATAATACCGCGCCACATAGCAGAACTTTAAAAGTGCTCATCATTGGAAAACG
TTCTTCGGGGCGAAAACTCTCAAGGATCTTACCGCTGTTGAGATCCAGTTCGATGTAACCCACTCGTGCA
CCCAACTGATCTTCAGCATCTTTTACTTTCACCAGCGTTTCTGGGTGAGCAAAAACAGGAAGGCAAAATG
CCGCAAAAAAGGGAATAAGGGCGACACGGAAATGTTGAATACTCATACTCTTCCTTTTTCAATATTATTG
AAGCATTTATCAGGGTTATTGTCTCATGAGCGGATACATATTTGAATGTATTTAGAAAAATAAACAAATA
GGGGTTCCGCGCACATTTCCCCGAAAAGTGCCACCTG
[124 nt withheld, positions 5208-5331]
C
[91 nt withheld, positions 5333-5423]
A
[49 nt withheld, positions 5425-5473]
CCTTTGACGTTGGAGTCCACGTTCTTT
[37 nt withheld, positions 5501-5537]
ACCCTATCTCGGTCTATTCTTTTGATTTATAAGGGATTTTGCCGATTTCGGCCTATTGGTTAAAAAATGA
GCTGATTTAACAAAAATTTAACGCGAATTTTAACAAAATATTAACGCTTACAATTTCCATTCGCCATTCA
GGCTGCGCAACTGTTGGGAAGGGCGATCGGTGCGGGCCTCTTCGCTATT
